Addgene plasmid #130530: pTK_BsmBI_LacZ_Cerulean_Nanotag_62
Purpose: Enhancer cloning nanotag reporter vector
Depositing lab: Tatjana Sauka-Spengler. Publication: Reconstruction of the Global Neural Crest Gene Regulatory Network In Vivo. Williams RM, Candido-Ferreira I, Repapi E, Gavriouchkina D, Senanayake U, Ling ITC, Telenius J, Taylor S, Hughes J, Sauka-Spengler T. Dev Cell. 2019 Oct 21;51(2):255-276.e7. doi: 10.1016/j.devcel.2019.10.003. PubMed 31639368.
Backbone
  Vector backbone: pTK_BsmBI
  Backbone size w/o insert (bp): 4670
  Vector type: Enhancer cloning nanotag reporter vector
Growth in bacteria
  Bacterial resistance: Ampicillin, 100 μg/mL
  Growth temperature: 37°C
  Growth strain: DH5alpha
  Copy number: Low Copy
Gene/Insert
  Gene/Insert name: LacZ
  Insert size (bp): 276
  Promoter: thymidine kinase minimal promoter
  Cloning method: Restriction Enzyme; 5′ cloning site Unknown (unknown if destroyed)
  Sequencing primers: 5′ pTK forward CTAGCAAAATAGGCTGTCCC; 3′ pTK reverse ATATTTCTTCCGGGGACACC
Terms and licenses: Academic/Nonprofit Terms; Industry Terms: Not Available to Industry
How to cite: pTK_BsmBI_LacZ_Cerulean_Nanotag_62 was a gift from Tatjana Sauka-Spengler (Addgene plasmid # 130530 ; http://n2t.net/addgene:130530 ; RRID:Addgene_130530)
