[The description below was written by a language model from this plasmid's Addgene catalogue record and pLannotate feature annotations shown in this document.]
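Description:
pTK_BsmBI_LacZ_Cerulean_Nanotag_62 is an enhancer-testing reporter plasmid built on the pTK_BsmBI backbone, with a full sequence of about 4.9 kb. It is propagated in E. coli under ampicillin selection (AmpR with its bla promoter) from a ColE1/pUC-type origin. The feature annotation calls this origin high-copy, although the catalogue entry lists the plasmid as low copy. An f1 phage origin is also present. Short fragments annotated as tetracycline resistance, SV40 large T antigen and f1 ori appear to be non-functional remnants of earlier cloning steps.

The reporter unit consists of the herpes simplex virus thymidine kinase minimal promoter, a chimeric β-globin/immunoglobulin intron that aids transcript processing, the cyan fluorescent protein mCerulean, and an SV40 polyadenylation signal. Immediately upstream of the TK promoter sits a small bacterial lacZα cassette (lac promoter, lac operator, CAP site and lacZα fragment, with pBluescript-derived T7/T3 promoters and polylinker remnants). This corresponds to the recorded 276 bp LacZ insert. As the name implies, this cassette most likely serves as a stuffer that is swapped out via BsmBI sites for a candidate enhancer, which would allow blue/white screening of recombinants. The cloning sites themselves are not annotated in the record. A synthetic poly(A) signal and an RNA polymerase II pause site further upstream insulate the reporter from read-through transcription originating in the backbone.

Because the minimal TK promoter gives little expression alone, mCerulean output reflects the activity of the inserted enhancer. "Nanotag_62" presumably denotes a unique sequence tag distinguishing this member of a vector series, but no such element is annotated in the feature table. The associated work concerns neural crest gene regulatory networks in vivo.
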