Features (pLannotate 1.2.2; 21 found; start..end, strand, type, name):
      1..22      -  protein_bind   CAP binding site: CAP binding activates transcription in the presence of cAMP. E. coli catabolite activator protein
    190..335     +  promoter       HSV TK promoter: herpes simplex virus thymidine kinase promoter
    413..545     +  intron         chimeric intron: chimera between introns from human β-globin and immunoglobulin heavy chain genes
    605..1321    +  CDS            mCerulean: mCerulean is a basic (constitutively fluorescent) cyan fluorescent protein published in 2005, derived from Aequorea victoria. It is reported to be a very rapidly-maturing monomer.
   1496..1617    -  polyA_signal   SV40 poly(A) signal: SV40 polyadenylation signal
   1640..1708    -  CDS            large T antigen (fragment): large T antigen from SV40 (simian virus 40)
   1724..1856    +  CDS            TcR (fragment): tetracycline efflux protein; tet; confers resistance to tetracycline
   2036..2624    -  rep_origin     ori: high-copy-number ColE1/pMB1/pBR322/pUC origin of replication
   2795..3655    -  CDS            AmpR: β-lactamase; bla; confers resistance to ampicillin, carbenicillin, and related antibiotics
   3656..3760    -  promoter       AmpR promoter: bla
   3787..4215    +  rep_origin     f1 ori (sequence partly withheld): f1 bacteriophage origin of replication; arrow indicates direction of (+) strand synthesis
   4247..4314    -  CDS            lacZα (fragment): LacZα fragment of β-galactosidase; lacZ fragment
   4373..4421    +  polyA_signal   poly(A) signal: synthetic polyadenylation signal
   4435..4526    +  misc_feature   pause site: RNA polymerase II transcriptional pause signal from the human α2 globin gene
   4564..4582    -  rep_origin     f1 ori (fragment): f1 bacteriophage origin of replication; arrow indicates direction of (+) strand synthesis
   4587..4742    -  CDS            lacZα (fragment): LacZα fragment of β-galactosidase; lacZ fragment
   4750..4768    +  promoter       T7 promoter: promoter for bacteriophage T7 RNA polymerase
   4777..4800    -  misc_feature   MCS (fragment): pBluescript multiple cloning site
   4816..4834    -  promoter       T3 promoter: promoter for bacteriophage T3 RNA polymerase
   4879..4895    -  protein_bind   lac operator: The lac repressor binds to the lac operator to inhibit transcription in E. coli. This inhibition can be relieved by adding lactose or isopropyl-β-D-thiogalactopyranoside (IPTG). lac repressor encoded by lacI
   4903..4933    -  promoter       lac promoter: promoter for the E. coli lac operon
>Addgene plasmid #130530 | pTK_BsmBI_LacZ_Cerulean_Nanotag_62 | addgene full sequence | sequence record 257577 | Addgene NGS Result
ATGAGTGAGCTAACTCACATTAATTGCGTTGCGCTCACTGCCCGCTTTCCACCGGTCGTCTCAGGACCGC
TAGCCCGGGCTCGAGATCTGCGATCTAAGTAAGCTTGCTGCTTCATCCCCGTGGCCCGTTGCTCGCGTTT
GCTGGCGGTGTCCCCGGAAGAAATATATTTGCATGTCTTTAGTTCTATGATGACACAAACCCCGCCCAGC
GTCTTGTCATTGGCGAATTCGAACACGCAGATGCAGTCGGGGCGGCGCGGTCCCAGGTCCACTTCGCATA
TTAAGGTGACGCGTGTGGCCTCGAACACCGAGCGACCCTGCAGCGACCCGCTTAACAGCGTCAACAGCGT
GCCGCAGATCCCAAGCTTGCGGCCGCTTAAGCTGCAGAAGTTGGTCGTGAGGCACTGGGCAGGTAAGTAT
CAAGGTTACAAGACAGGTTTAAGGAGACCAATAGAAACTGGGCTTGTCGAGACAGAGAAGACTCTTGCGT
TTCTGATAGGCACCTATTGGTCTTACTGACATCCACTTTGCCTTTCTCTCCACAGGTGTCCACTCCCAGG
TTCAATACAGCTCTTAAGCGGCCGCAAGCTAGCTTGCCGCCACCATGGTGAGCAAGGGCGAGGAGCTGTT
CACCGGGGTGGTGCCCATCCTGGTCGAGCTGGACGGCGACGTAAACGGCCACAAGTTCAGCGTGTCCGGC
GAGGGCGAGGGCGATGCCACCTACGGCAAGCTGACCCTGAAGTTCATCTGCACCACCGGCAAGCTGCCCG
TGCCCTGGCCCACCCTCGTGACCACCCTGACCTGGGGCGTGCAGTGCTTCGCCCGCTACCCCGACCACAT
GAAGCAGCACGACTTCTTCAAGTCCGCCATGCCCGAAGGCTACGTCCAGGAGCGCACCATCTTCTTCAAG
GACGACGGCAACTACAAGACCCGCGCCGAGGTGAAGTTCGAGGGCGACACCCTGGTGAACCGCATCGAGC
TGAAGGGCATCGACTTCAAGGAGGACGGCAACATCCTGGGGCACAAGCTGGAGTACAACGCCATCAGCGA
CAACGTCTATATCACCGCCGACAAGCAGAAGAACGGCATCAAGGCCAACTTCAAGATCCGCCACAACATC
GAGGACGGCAGCGTGCAGCTCGCCGACCACTACCAGCAGAACACCCCCATCGGCGACGGCCCCGTGCTGC
TGCCCGACAACCACTACCTGAGCACCCAGTCCAAGCTGAGCAAAGACCCCAACGAGAAGCGCGATCACAT
GGTCCTGCTGGAGTTCGTGACCGCCGCCGGGATCACTCTCGGCATGGACGAGCTGTACAAGTGAGCCTCT
AGACTCCCTCAGCGGCGCGCCACTTTTCGGTTCTGGTGGACGTAATCAATCAGCGAACGCCGTCTTCTGC
CGTCTTCTGGTAACGCACGAACTCTGCCGAGCAACCTACAGACCAGATCTCACGTGTCTAGAGTCGGGGC
GGCCGGCCGCTTCGAGCAGACATGATAAGATACATTGATGAGTTTGGACAAACCACAACTAGAATGCAGT
GAAAAAAATGCTTTATTTGTGAAATTTGTGATGCTATTGCTTTATTTGTAACCATTATAAGCTGCAATAA
ACAAGTTAACAACAACAATTGCATTCATTTTATGTTTCAGGTTCAGGGGGAGGTGTGGGAGGTTTTTTAA
AGCAAGTAAAACCTCTACAAATGTGGTAAAATCGATAAGGATCCGTCGACCGATGCCCTTGAGAGCCTTC
AACCCAGTCAGCTCCTTCCGGTGGGCGCGGGGCATGACTATCGTCGCCGCACTTATGACTGTCTTCTTTA
TCATGCAACTCGTAGGACAGGTGCCGGCAGCGCTCTTCCGCTTCCTCGCTCACTGACTCGCTGCGCTCGG
TCGTTCGGCTGCGGCGAGCGGTATCAGCTCACTCAAAGGCGGTAATACGGTTATCCACAGAATCAGGGGA
TAACGCAGGAAAGAACATGTGAGCAAAAGGCCAGCAAAAGGCCAGGAACCGTAAAAAGGCCGCGTTGCTG
GCGTTTTTCCATAGGCTCCGCCCCCCTGACGAGCATCACAAAAATCGACGCTCAAGTCAGAGGTGGCGAA
ACCCGACAGGACTATAAAGATACCAGGCGTTTCCCCCTGGAAGCTCCCTCGTGCGCTCTCCTGTTCCGAC
CCTGCCGCTTACCGGATACCTGTCCGCCTTTCTCCCTTCGGGAAGCGTGGCGCTTTCTCATAGCTCACGC
TGTAGGTATCTCAGTTCGGTGTAGGTCGTTCGCTCCAAGCTGGGCTGTGTGCACGAACCCCCCGTTCAGC
CCGACCGCTGCGCCTTATCCGGTAACTATCGTCTTGAGTCCAACCCGGTAAGACACGACTTATCGCCACT
GGCAGCAGCCACTGGTAACAGGATTAGCAGAGCGAGGTATGTAGGCGGTGCTACAGAGTTCTTGAAGTGG
TGGCCTAACTACGGCTACACTAGAAGAACAGTATTTGGTATCTGCGCTCTGCTGAAGCCAGTTACCTTCG
GAAAAAGAGTTGGTAGCTCTTGATCCGGCAAACAAACCACCGCTGGTAGCGGTGGTTTTTTTGTTTGCAA
GCAGCAGATTACGCGCAGAAAAAAAGGATCTCAAGAAGATCCTTTGATCTTTTCTACGGGGTCTGACGCT
CAGTGGAACGAAAACTCACGTTAAGGGATTTTGGTCATGAGATTATCAAAAAGGATCTTCACCTAGATCC
TTTTAAATTAAAAATGAAGTTTTAAATCAATCTAAAGTATATATGAGTAAACTTGGTCTGACAGTTACCA
ATGCTTAATCAGTGAGGCACCTATCTCAGCGATCTGTCTATTTCGTTCATCCATAGTTGCCTGACTCCCC
GTCGTGTAGATAACTACGATACGGGAGGGCTTACCATCTGGCCCCAGTGCTGCAATGATACCGCGAGACC
CACGCTCACCGGCTCCAGATTTATCAGCAATAAACCAGCCAGCCGGAAGGGCCGAGCGCAGAAGTGGTCC
TGCAACTTTATCCGCCTCCATCCAGTCTATTAATTGTTGCCGGGAAGCTAGAGTAAGTAGTTCGCCAGTT
AATAGTTTGCGCAACGTTGTTGCCATTGCTACAGGCATCGTGGTGTCACGCTCGTCGTTTGGTATGGCTT
CATTCAGCTCCGGTTCCCAACGATCAAGGCGAGTTACATGATCCCCCATGTTGTGCAAAAAAGCGGTTAG
CTCCTTCGGTCCTCCGATCGTTGTCAGAAGTAAGTTGGCCGCAGTGTTATCACTCATGGTTATGGCAGCA
CTGCATAATTCTCTTACTGTCATGCCATCCGTAAGATGCTTTTCTGTGACTGGTGAGTACTCAACCAAGT
CATTCTGAGAATAGTGTATGCGGCGACCGAGTTGCTCTTGCCCGGCGTCAATACGGGATAATACCGCGCC
ACATAGCAGAACTTTAAAAGTGCTCATCATTGGAAAACGTTCTTCGGGGCGAAAACTCTCAAGGATCTTA
CCGCTGTTGAGATCCAGTTCGATGTAACCCACTCGTGCACCCAACTGATCTTCAGCATCTTTTACTTTCA
CCAGCGTTTCTGGGTGAGCAAAAACAGGAAGGCAAAATGCCGCAAAAAAGGGAATAAGGGCGACACGGAA
ATGTTGAATACTCATACTCTTCCTTTTTCAATATTATTGAAGCATTTATCAGGGTTATTGTCTCATGAGC
GGATACATATTTGAATGTATTTAGAAAAATAAACAAATAGGGGTTCCGCGCACATTTCCCCGAAAAGTGC
CACCTG
[124 nt withheld, positions 3787-3910]
C
[91 nt withheld, positions 3912-4002]
A
[49 nt withheld, positions 4004-4052]
CCTTTGACGTTGGAGTCCACGTTCTTT
[37 nt withheld, positions 4080-4116]
ACCCTATCTCGGTCTATTCTTTTGATTTATAAGGGATTTTGCCGATTTCGGCCTATTGGTTAAAAAATGA
GCTGATTTAACAAAAATTTAACGCGAATTTTAACAAAATATTAACGCTTACAATTTGCCATTCGCCATTC
AGGCTGCGCAACTGTTGGGAAGGGCGATCGGTGCGGGCCTCTTCGCTATTACGCCAGCCCAAGCTACCAT
GATAAGTAAGTAATATTAAGGTACGGGAGGTACTTGGAGCGGCCGCAATAAAATATCTTTATTTTCATTA
CATCTGTGTGTTGGTTTTTTGTGTGAATCGATAGTACTAACATACGCTCTCCATCAAAACAAAACGAAAC
AAAACAAACTAGCAAAATAGGCTGTCCCCAGTGCAAGTGCAGGTGCCAGAACATTTCTCTATCGATAGGT
ACCGAGCTCGAGTTCCATGGGAGACGGGCGCCGCTACAGGGCGCGTCCCATTCGCCATTCAGGCTGCGCA
ACTGTTGGGAAGGGCGATCGGTGCGGGCCTCTTCGCTATTACGCCAGCTGGCGAAAGGGGGATGTGCTGC
AAGGCGATTAAGTTGGGTAACGCCAGGGTTTTCCCAGTCACGACGTTGTAAAACGACGGCCAGTGAGCGC
GCGTAATACGACTCACTATAGGGCGAATTGGGTACCGGGCCCCCCCTCGAGGTCCTCCAGCTTTTGTTCC
CTTTAGTGAGGGTTAATTGCGCGCTTGGCGTAATCATGGTCATAGCTGTTTCCTGTGTGAAATTGTTATC
CGCTCACAATTCCACACAACATACGAGCCGGAAGCATAAAGTGTAAAGCCTGGGGTGCCTA
